Addgene plasmid #166957: FLAG-KIF5AR280H
Purpose: Expresses FLAG-tagged KIF5A R280H protein in pcDNA3.1
Depositing lab: Rosalind Segal. Depositing organization: Dana-Farber Cancer Institute. Publication: Binding and transport of SFPQ-RNA granules by KIF5A/KLC1 motors promotes axon survival. Fukuda Y, Pazyra-Murphy MF, Silagi ES, Tasdemir-Yilmaz OE, Li Y, Rose L, Yeoh ZC, Vangos NE, Geffken EA, Seo HS, Adelmant G, Bird GH, Walensky LD, Marto JA, Dhe-Paganon S, Segal RA. J Cell Biol. 2021 Jan 4;220(1). pii: 211577. doi: 10.1083/jcb.202005051. PubMed 33284322.
Backbone
  Vector backbone: pcDNA3.1
  Vector type: Mammalian Expression
Growth in bacteria
  Bacterial resistance: Ampicillin, 100 μg/mL
  Growth temperature: 37°C
  Growth strain: DH5alpha
  Copy number: High Copy
Gene/Insert
  Gene/Insert name: KIF5A-R280H
  Species: M. musculus (mouse)
  Insert size (bp): 3081
  Mutation: KIF5A-R280H
  Entrez Gene: Kif5a (a.k.a. D10Bwg0738e, Khc, Kif5, Kns, mKIAA4086)
  Promoter: CMV
  Tag / fusion protein: FLAG (N terminal on insert)
  Cloning method: Restriction Enzyme; 5′ cloning site Unknown (unknown if destroyed); 3′ cloning site Unknown (unknown if destroyed)
  Sequencing primers: 5′ CMV F; 3′ M13
Terms and licenses: Academic/Nonprofit Terms; Industry Terms: Not Available to Industry
How to cite: FLAG-KIF5AR280H was a gift from Rosalind Segal (Addgene plasmid # 166957 ; http://n2t.net/addgene:166957 ; RRID:Addgene_166957)
