[The description below was written by a language model from this plasmid's Addgene catalogue record and pLannotate feature annotations shown in this document.]
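Description:
FLAG-KIF5AR280H is a mammalian expression plasmid built on the pcDNA3.1 backbone that drives production of mouse KIF5A, a neuronal kinesin-1 heavy chain, carrying the R280H point substitution. The sequenced record is about 8.5 kb. In bacteria it is maintained through a high-copy ColE1/pUC-type origin and selected with ampicillin via the β-lactamase gene. An f1 origin is also present, which allows single-stranded DNA production. For mammalian cells, the backbone carries a neomycin phosphotransferase cassette under the SV40 early promoter with an SV40 polyadenylation signal, which would permit G418 selection of stable transfectants. The small annotated fragments (HIV-1 LTR, ble, lacI, bom, and lac promoter/operator elements) appear to be backbone remnants or short homology matches rather than functional parts.

The expression cassette consists of the human CMV immediate early enhancer and promoter, followed by a T7 promoter, an N-terminal FLAG epitope, the 3,081 bp Kif5a coding sequence and the bovine growth hormone polyadenylation signal. The annotation tool labels the tag region as a short fragment of 3xFLAG, which is consistent with the single FLAG tag described in the catalogue entry. The cloning sites used to insert the gene are not recorded. KIF5A is a microtubule-dependent motor involved in anterograde axonal transport. The associated study concerns binding and transport of SFPQ-RNA granules by KIF5A/KLC1 motors in axon survival. The FLAG tag allows detection or immunoprecipitation of the mutant protein, so the construct is suited to comparing the R280H variant with other forms of KIF5A in transfected cells. The record does not state the functional consequence of the mutation.
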