Features (pLannotate 1.2.2; 21 found; start..end, strand, type, name):
      1..380     +  enhancer       CMV enhancer: human cytomegalovirus immediate early enhancer
    381..584     +  promoter       CMV promoter: human cytomegalovirus (CMV) immediate early promoter
    580..613     +  LTR            5' LTR (truncated) (fragment): truncated 5' long terminal repeat (LTR) from HIV-1
    629..647     +  promoter       T7 promoter: promoter for bacteriophage T7 RNA polymerase
    707..727     +  CDS            3xFLAG (fragment): three tandem FLAG® epitope tags
    741..3821    +  CDS            Kif5a: KIF5A_MOUSE - Also known as Kiaa4086, Kif5, Nkhc1. Experimental evidence at protein level: Swiss-Prot protein existence level 1. Microtubule-dependent motor required for slow axonal transport of neurofilament proteins (NFH, NFM and NFL) (PubMed:12682084). Can induce formation of neurite-like membrane protrusions in non-neuronal cells in a ZFYVE27-dependent manner. The ZFYVE27-KIF5A complex contributes to the vesicular transport of VAPA, VAPB, SURF4, RAB11A, RAB11B and RTN3 proteins in neurons (PubMed:21976701). Required for anterograde axonal transportation of MAPK8IP3/JIP3 which is essential
   3900..4124    +  polyA_signal   bGH poly(A) signal: bovine growth hormone polyadenylation signal
   4128..4149    +  promoter       SV40 promoter (fragment): SV40 enhancer and early promoter
   4170..4598    +  rep_origin     f1 ori (sequence partly withheld): f1 bacteriophage origin of replication; arrow indicates direction of (+) strand synthesis
   4612..4941    +  promoter       SV40 promoter: SV40 enhancer and early promoter
   5008..5799    +  CDS            neo: KKA2_KLEPN - Also known as kan, nptII. Experimental evidence at protein level: Swiss-Prot protein existence level 1. Resistance to kanamycin, neomycin, paromomycin, ribostamycin, butirosin and gentamicin B. From Klebsiella pneumoniae.
   5823..5981    +  CDS            ble (fragment): BLE_KLEPN - Experimental evidence at protein level: Swiss-Prot protein existence level 1. Binding protein with a strong affinity to the bleomycin family of antibiotics. Binds to CL990; an antimitotic-antibiotic compound. From Klebsiella pneumoniae.
   5976..6097    +  polyA_signal   SV40 poly(A) signal: SV40 polyadenylation signal
   6170..6186    -  protein_bind   lac operator: The lac repressor binds to the lac operator to inhibit transcription in E. coli. This inhibition can be relieved by adding lactose or isopropyl-β-D-thiogalactopyranoside (IPTG). lac repressor encoded by lacI
   6194..6224    -  promoter       lac promoter: promoter for the E. coli lac operon
   6239..6260    -  protein_bind   CAP binding site: CAP binding activates transcription in the presence of cAMP. E. coli catabolite activator protein
   6273..6365    -  CDS            lacI (fragment): lac repressor; lacI; The lac repressor binds to the lac operator to inhibit transcription in E. coli. This inhibition can be relieved by adding lactose or isopropyl-β-D-thiogalactopyranoside (IPTG).
   6548..7136    -  rep_origin     ori: high-copy-number ColE1/pMB1/pBR322/pUC origin of replication
   7307..8167    -  CDS            AmpR: β-lactamase; bla; confers resistance to ampicillin, carbenicillin, and related antibiotics
   8168..8272    -  promoter       AmpR promoter: bla
   8331..8383    -  misc_feature   bom (fragment): basis of mobility region from pBR322
>Addgene plasmid #166957 | FLAG-KIF5AR280H | addgene full sequence | sequence record 328016 | Addgene NGS Result
GACATTGATTATTGACTAGTTATTAATAGTAATCAATTACGGGGTCATTAGTTCATAGCCCATATATGGA
GTTCCGCGTTACATAACTTACGGTAAATGGCCCGCCTGGCTGACCGCCCAACGACCCCCGCCCATTGACG
TCAATAATGACGTATGTTCCCATAGTAACGCCAATAGGGACTTTCCATTGACGTCAATGGGTGGAGTATT
TACGGTAAACTGCCCACTTGGCAGTACATCAAGTGTATCATATGCCAAGTACGCCCCCTATTGACGTCAA
TGACGGTAAATGGCCCGCCTGGCATTATGCCCAGTACATGACCTTATGGGACTTTCCTACTTGGCAGTAC
ATCTACGTATTAGTCATCGCTATTACCATGGTGATGCGGTTTTGGCAGTACATCAATGGGCGTGGATAGC
GGTTTGACTCACGGGGATTTCCAAGTCTCCACCCCATTGACGTCAATGGGAGTTTGTTTTGGCACCAAAA
TCAACGGGACTTTCCAAAATGTCGTAACAACTCCGCCCCATTGACGCAAATGGGCGGTAGGCGTGTACGG
TGGGAGGTCTATATAAGCAGAGCTCTCTGGCTAACTAGAGAACCCACTGCTTACTGGCTTATCGAAATTA
ATACGACTCACTATAGGGAGACCCAAGCTGGCTAGCGTTTAAACTTAAGCTTGGTACCGAGCTCGGATCC
CACCATGGACTACAAAGACGATGACGACAAGGGATCCGGAATGGCGGAGACTAACAACGAATGCAGCATC
AAGGTGCTTTGCCGATTTCGGCCCCTGAACCAGGCCGAGATTCTGCGGGGGGACAAGTTCATCCCCATTT
TCCAAGGGGACGACAGCGTCATTATTGGGGGAAAGCCATATGTCTTTGACCGCGTCTTCCCCCCAAACAC
CACTCAGGAGCAGGTTTACCACGCCTGTGCCATGCAGATCGTCAAAGACGTCCTTGCTGGTTACAATGGC
ACAATCTTCGCTTATGGACAGACATCCTCAGGGAAAACGCATACCATGGAGGGGAAGCTGCACGACCCTC
AGCTGATGGGCATCATTCCCCGGATCGCTCGAGACATCTTCAACCACATCTACTCCATGGATGAGAACCT
TGAATTCCACATTAAGGTATCTTACTTCGAGATTTACCTGGATAAGATCCGTGACCTTTTGGATGTGACC
AAGACGAACCTGTCCGTGCATGAGGACAAAAACCGGGTGCCGTTTGTCAAGGGTTGTACCGAACGCTTTG
TGTCCAGCCCAGAGGAGATTCTGGATGTGATCGATGAGGGGAAGTCCAACCGTCACGTAGCTGTCACCAA
CATGAACGAGCACAGTTCTCGGAGCCACAGCATCTTCCTCATCAACATCAAGCAGGAGAACGTAGAGACC
GAGCAGAAGCTCAGCGGGAAGCTGTACCTCGTGGATCTGGCCGGAAGCGAGAAGGTCAGCAAGACAGGGG
CAGAGGGAGCCGTTCTGGACGAGGCAAAGAATATCAACAAGTCGCTGTCGGCCCTGGGGAACGTGATCTC
TGCACTGGCAGAGGGCACCAAAAGCTACGTGCCGTACCACGACAGCAAAATGACGAGGATTCTCCAGGAC
TCTCTGGAAGGGAACTGCAGGACTACCATGTTCATCTGCTGCTCGCCGTCCAGCTACAATGACGCAGAGA
CCAAGTCCACGCTCATGTTTGGGCAGCGGGCGAAGACCATCAAGAACACTGCCTCAGTGAATCTGGAGCT
GACTGCTGAGCAGTGGAAGAAGAAGTATGAGAAGGAGAAGGAGAAGACCAAGACCCAGAAGGAGACAATT
GCGAAGCTAGAGGCTGAGCTTAGCCGGTGGCGCAATGGAGAGAATGTGCCTGAGACTGAGCGCCTGGCTG
GAGAGGACTCAGCTCTGGGAGCTGAGCTCTGCGAGGAGACCCCTGTGAATGACAACTCATCCATTGTGGT
ACGCATCGCACCTGAGGAAAGGCAGAAATATGAGGAAGAGATCCGCCGTCTCTACAAGCAGCTTGATGAC
AAGGATGATGAGATCAACCAGCAGAGCCAGCTCATTGAGAAGCTGAAGCAGCAGATGCTGGACCAGGAAG
AGCTGCTCGTGTCCACTCGGGGAGACAACGAGAAGGTCCAGCGGGAGCTTAGCCACCTGCAGTCCGAGAA
CGATGCTGCGAAGGACGAGGTGAAGGAAGTGCTGCAGGCCCTAGAGGAGCTGGCGGTCAACTACGACCAG
AAGTCCCAGGAGGTGGAGGAGAAGAGCCAGCAGAACCAGCTGCTGGTGGACGAGCTGTCCCAGAAAGTGG
CCACCATGCTGTCCCTGGAGTCCGAGCTACAGCGGCTCCAGGAGGTCAGTGGACACCAGCGAAAGCGGAT
CGCTGAGGTGCTGAATGGGCTGATGAGGGACCTGAGTGAGTTCAGTGTCATCGTGGGCAACGGCGAGATT
AAGCTGCCCGTGGAGATCAGTGGGGCCATCGAGGAGGAGTTCACGGTGGCCCGGCTCTACATCAGCAAGA
TCAAGTCGGAGGTGAAGTCCGTGGTTAAGCGATGTCGGCAGCTGGAGAACCTCCAGGTGGAGTGTCATCG
CAAGATGGAGGTGACCGGTAGGGAGCTGTCATCTTGCCAACTGCTCATCTCACAGCATGAGGCCAAGATC
CGTTCACTCACGGAGTACATGCAGACTGTGGAGTTGAAGAAACGGCACCTGGAAGAGTCCTACGACTCCC
TGAGCGATGAGCTTGCCAGGCTCCAGGCGCACGAAACTGTACACGAGGTAGCTCTGAAAGACAAGGAGCC
AGACACACAGGACGCGGAGGAGGTGAAGAAGGCCCTGGAACTACAGATGGAGAATCACCGTGAGGCCCAT
CACCGGCAGCTGGCCCGCCTCCGGGATGAGATTAATGAGAAACAGAAAACCATTGATGAGCTGAAAGACC
TGAACCAGAAGCTCCAGTTAGAGCTGGAGAAGCTTCAGGCCGACTATGAGAGGCTGAAGAATGAAGAGAA
TGAGAAGAGCGCCAAGCTCCAGGAGCTGACATTTCTGTATGAGCGACATGAGCAGTCCAAGCAGGACCTC
AAGGGGCTGGAGGAGACAGTTGCCCGTGAACTCCAGACCCTCCACAACCTTCGCAAGCTGTTCGTTCAAG
ACGTCACGACTCGAGTCAAGAAAAGTGCAGAAATGGAGCCCGAGGACAGTGGGGGGATTCATTCCCAAAA
GCAGAAGATCTCCTTTCTTGAGAACAACCTGGAACAGCTTACAAAGGTTCACAAACAGCTGGTACGTGAC
AATGCAGATCTGCGTTGTGAGCTTCCTAAATTGGAAAAACGACTTCGGGCTACGGCTGAGAGAGTTAAGG
CCCTGGAGGGTGCACTGAAGGAGGCCAAGGAGGGTGCTATGAAGGACAAGCGTAGATACCAGCAGGAGGT
GGACCGCATCAAGGAAGCCGTGCGGTACAAGAGCTCCGGCAAGCGGGGCCATTCTGCCCAGATCGCTAAG
CCTGTGAGGCCTGGCCACTATCCTGCCTCCTCACCCACCAACCCCTACGGCACCCGGAGCCCCGAGTGTA
TCAGCTACACCAACAACCTCCTCCAGAACTACCAGAACCTGCACCTGCAGGCTGCGCCTAGCTCCACTTC
AGATATGTACTTTGCCAGTAGCGGAGCCACATCTGTTGCCCCCTTGGCTTCCTACCAGAAGGCCAACATG
GACAATGGAAATGCCACAGATATCAACGACAACAGGAGTGACCTGCCGTGTGGCTATGAGGCTGAGGACC
AGGCCAAGCTTTTCCCTCTCCACCAAGAGACAGCAGCCAGTTAGAATTCTGCAGATATCCAGCACAGTGG
CGGCCGCTCGAGTCTAGAGGGCCCGTTTAAACCCGCTGATCAGCCTCGACTGTGCCTTCTAGTTGCCAGC
CATCTGTTGTTTGCCCCTCCCCCGTGCCTTCCTTGACCCTGGAAGGTGCCACTCCCACTGTCCTTTCCTA
ATAAAATGAGGAAATTGCATCGCATTGTCTGAGTAGGTGTCATTCTATTCTGGGGGGTGGGGTGGGGCAG
GACAGCAAGGGGGAGGATTGGGAAGACAATAGCAGGCATGCTGGGGATGCGGTGGGCTCTATGGCTTCTG
AGGCGGAAAGAACCAGCTGGGGCTCTAGGGGGTATCCCC
[124 nt withheld, positions 4170-4293]
C
[91 nt withheld, positions 4295-4385]
A
[49 nt withheld, positions 4387-4435]
CCTTTGACGTTGGAGTCCACGTTCTTT
[37 nt withheld, positions 4463-4499]
ACCCTATCTCGGTCTATTCTTTTGATTTATAAGGGATTTTGCCGATTTCGGCCTATTGGTTAAAAAATGA
GCTGATTTAACAAAAATTTAACGCGAATTAATTCTGTGGAATGTGTGTCAGTTAGGGTGTGGAAAGTCCC
CAGGCTCCCCAGCAGGCAGAAGTATGCAAAGCATGCATCTCAATTAGTCAGCAACCAGGTGTGGAAAGTC
CCCAGGCTCCCCAGCAGGCAGAAGTATGCAAAGCATGCATCTCAATTAGTCAGCAACCATAGTCCCGCCC
CTAACTCCGCCCATCCCGCCCCTAACTCCGCCCAGTTCCGCCCATTCTCCGCCCCATGGCTGACTAATTT
TTTTTATTTATGCAGAGGCCGAGGCCGCCTCTGCCTCTGAGCTATTCCAGAAGTAGTGAGGAGGCTTTTT
TGGAGGCCTAGGCTTTTGCAAAAAGCTCCCGGGAGCTTGTATATCCATTTTCGGATCTGATCAAGAGACA
GGATGAGGATCGTTTCGCATGATTGAACAAGATGGATTGCACGCAGGTTCTCCGGCCGCTTGGGTGGAGA
GGCTATTCGGCTATGACTGGGCACAACAGACAATCGGCTGCTCTGATGCCGCCGTGTTCCGGCTGTCAGC
GCAGGGGCGCCCGGTTCTTTTTGTCAAGACCGACCTGTCCGGTGCCCTGAATGAACTGCAGGACGAGGCA
GCGCGGCTATCGTGGCTGGCCACGACGGGCGTTCCTTGCGCAGCTGTGCTCGACGTTGTCACTGAAGCGG
GAAGGGACTGGCTGCTATTGGGCGAAGTGCCGGGGCAGGATCTCCTGTCATCTCACCTTGCTCCTGCCGA
GAAAGTATCCATCATGGCTGATGCAATGCGGCGGCTGCATACGCTTGATCCGGCTACCTGCCCATTCGAC
CACCAAGCGAAACATCGCATCGAGCGAGCACGTACTCGGATGGAAGCCGGTCTTGTCGATCAGGATGATC
TGGACGAAGAGCATCAGGGGCTCGCGCCAGCCGAACTGTTCGCCAGGCTCAAGGCGCGCATGCCCGACGG
CGAGGATCTCGTCGTGACCCATGGCGATGCCTGCTTGCCGAATATCATGGTGGAAAATGGCCGCTTTTCT
GGATTCATCGACTGTGGCCGGCTGGGTGTGGCGGACCGCTATCAGGACATAGCGTTGGCTACCCGTGATA
TTGCTGAAGAGCTTGGCGGCGAATGGGCTGACCGCTTCCTCGTGCTTTACGGTATCGCCGCTCCCGATTC
GCAGCGCATCGCCTTCTATCGCCTTCTTGACGAGTTCTTCTGAGCGGGACTCTGGGGTTCGAAATGACCG
ACCAAGCGACGCCCAACCTGCCATCACGAGATTTCGATTCCACCGCCGCCTTCTATGAAAGGTTGGGCTT
CGGAATCGTTTTCCGGGACGCCGGCTGGATGATCCTCCAGCGCGGGGATCTCATGCTGGAGTTCTTCGCC
CACCCCAACTTGTTTATTGCAGCTTATAATGGTTACAAATAAAGCAATAGCATCACAAATTTCACAAATA
AAGCATTTTTTTCACTGCATTCTAGTTGTGGTTTGTCCAAACTCATCAATGTATCTTATCATGTCTGTAT
ACCGTCGACCTCTAGCTAGAGCTTGGCGTAATCATGGTCATAGCTGTTTCCTGTGTGAAATTGTTATCCG
CTCACAATTCCACACAACATACGAGCCGGAAGCATAAAGTGTAAAGCCTGGGGTGCCTAATGAGTGAGCT
AACTCACATTAATTGCGTTGCGCTCACTGCCCGCTTTCCAGTCGGGAAACCTGTCGTGCCAGCTGCATTA
ATGAATCGGCCAACGCGCGGGGAGAGGCGGTTTGCGTATTGGGCGCTCTTCCGCTTCCTCGCTCACTGAC
TCGCTGCGCTCGGTCGTTCGGCTGCGGCGAGCGGTATCAGCTCACTCAAAGGCGGTAATACGGTTATCCA
CAGAATCAGGGGATAACGCAGGAAAGAACATGTGAGCAAAAGGCCAGCAAAAGGCCAGGAACCGTAAAAA
GGCCGCGTTGCTGGCGTTTTTCCATAGGCTCCGCCCCCCTGACGAGCATCACAAAAATCGACGCTCAAGT
CAGAGGTGGCGAAACCCGACAGGACTATAAAGATACCAGGCGTTTCCCCCTGGAAGCTCCCTCGTGCGCT
CTCCTGTTCCGACCCTGCCGCTTACCGGATACCTGTCCGCCTTTCTCCCTTCGGGAAGCGTGGCGCTTTC
TCATAGCTCACGCTGTAGGTATCTCAGTTCGGTGTAGGTCGTTCGCTCCAAGCTGGGCTGTGTGCACGAA
CCCCCCGTTCAGCCCGACCGCTGCGCCTTATCCGGTAACTATCGTCTTGAGTCCAACCCGGTAAGACACG
ACTTATCGCCACTGGCAGCAGCCACTGGTAACAGGATTAGCAGAGCGAGGTATGTAGGCGGTGCTACAGA
GTTCTTGAAGTGGTGGCCTAACTACGGCTACACTAGAAGAACAGTATTTGGTATCTGCGCTCTGCTGAAG
CCAGTTACCTTCGGAAAAAGAGTTGGTAGCTCTTGATCCGGCAAACAAACCACCGCTGGTAGCGGTGGTT
TTTTTGTTTGCAAGCAGCAGATTACGCGCAGAAAAAAAGGATCTCAAGAAGATCCTTTGATCTTTTCTAC
GGGGTCTGACGCTCAGTGGAACGAAAACTCACGTTAAGGGATTTTGGTCATGAGATTATCAAAAAGGATC
TTCACCTAGATCCTTTTAAATTAAAAATGAAGTTTTAAATCAATCTAAAGTATATATGAGTAAACTTGGT
CTGACAGTTACCAATGCTTAATCAGTGAGGCACCTATCTCAGCGATCTGTCTATTTCGTTCATCCATAGT
TGCCTGACTCCCCGTCGTGTAGATAACTACGATACGGGAGGGCTTACCATCTGGCCCCAGTGCTGCAATG
ATACCGCGAGACCCACGCTCACCGGCTCCAGATTTATCAGCAATAAACCAGCCAGCCGGAAGGGCCGAGC
GCAGAAGTGGTCCTGCAACTTTATCCGCCTCCATCCAGTCTATTAATTGTTGCCGGGAAGCTAGAGTAAG
TAGTTCGCCAGTTAATAGTTTGCGCAACGTTGTTGCCATTGCTACAGGCATCGTGGTGTCACGCTCGTCG
TTTGGTATGGCTTCATTCAGCTCCGGTTCCCAACGATCAAGGCGAGTTACATGATCCCCCATGTTGTGCA
AAAAAGCGGTTAGCTCCTTCGGTCCTCCGATCGTTGTCAGAAGTAAGTTGGCCGCAGTGTTATCACTCAT
GGTTATGGCAGCACTGCATAATTCTCTTACTGTCATGCCATCCGTAAGATGCTTTTCTGTGACTGGTGAG
TACTCAACCAAGTCATTCTGAGAATAGTGTATGCGGCGACCGAGTTGCTCTTGCCCGGCGTCAATACGGG
ATAATACCGCGCCACATAGCAGAACTTTAAAAGTGCTCATCATTGGAAAACGTTCTTCGGGGCGAAAACT
CTCAAGGATCTTACCGCTGTTGAGATCCAGTTCGATGTAACCCACTCGTGCACCCAACTGATCTTCAGCA
TCTTTTACTTTCACCAGCGTTTCTGGGTGAGCAAAAACAGGAAGGCAAAATGCCGCAAAAAAGGGAATAA
GGGCGACACGGAAATGTTGAATACTCATACTCTTCCTTTTTCAATATTATTGAAGCATTTATCAGGGTTA
TTGTCTCATGAGCGGATACATATTTGAATGTATTTAGAAAAATAAACAAATAGGGGTTCCGCGCACATTT
CCCCGAAAAGTGCCACCTGACGTCGACGGATCGGGAGATCTCCCGATCCCCTATGGTGCACTCTCAGTAC
AATCTGCTCTGATGCCGCATAGTTAAGCCAGTATCTGCTCCCTGCTTGTGTGTTGGAGGTCGCTGAGTAG
TGCGCGAGCAAAATTTAAGCTACAACAAGGCAAGGCTTGACCGACAATTGCATGAAGAATCTGCTTAGGG
TTAGGCGTTTTGCGCTGCTTCGCGATGTACGGGCCAGATATACGCGTT
